>Addgene plasmid #60147 | pNB330 | depositor full sequence | sequence record 96261 | pNB330 sequence 6043 bps
CAGCATCATTGATGTAATCTTCTACTAGTTGATCCAATTGTCCAGCAGCTCTAATAACAATCAACCCACG
TGGTTTAGCAACACCTAAGTAAATGGTTTGTCTGGCTGGGGGATATGCAGGGTCGATAACTGAAAAGGTT
GCGCCGGCTTTCAAGACACCCATCACACATACCATCAAATCCACACCCCTAGAAGAATAGATCATCACTA
CATCACCTCTTTTGATACCTGTTTTAATCAAATAATGGGCAACTATGTTAGAAGTGCGGTTGATGTCGCG
ATAAGTGAAAGAACGGGACTTGTCGGAATTTAGTGTTGGAGTCTCCACAACACAGGTTCTCTCTGGGAAG
GCTTCAGCATTGTCCTGGAAAATGTCGTGAATACACCCCACGAAATCGCACCAGCCCAAGTTCTTAGTTG
GATCAGGTAAACTATCCTTGGATGATGCGGTGATCAGAGAGAGGATCTCCCGGGTCCTGCATTAATGAAT
CGGCCAACGCGCGGGGAGAGGCGGTTTGCGTATTGGGCGCTCTTCCGCTTCCTCGCTCACTGACTCGCTG
CGCTCGGTCGTTCGGCTGCGGCGAGCGGTATCAGCTCACTCAAAGGCGGTAATACGGTTATCCACAGAAT
CAGGGGATAACGCAGGAAAGAACATGTGAGCAAAAGGCCAGCAAAAGGCCAGGAACCGTAAAAAGGCCGC
GTTGCTGGCGTTTTTCCATAGGCTCCGCCCCCCTGACGAGCATCACAAAAATCGACGCTCAAGTCAGAGG
TGGCGAAACCCGACAGGACTATAAAGATACCAGGCGTTTCCCCCTGGAAGCTCCCTCGTGCGCTCTCCTG
TTCCGACCCTGCCGCTTACCGGATACCTGTCCGCCTTTCTCCCTTCGGGAAGCGTGGCGCTTTCTCATAG
CTCACGCTGTAGGTATCTCAGTTCGGTGTAGGTCGTTCGCTCCAAGCTGGGCTGTGTGCACGAACCCCCC
GTTCAGCCCGACCGCTGCGCCTTATCCGGTAACTATCGTCTTGAGTCCAACCCGGTAAGACACGACTTAT
CGCCACTGGCAGCAGCCACTGGTAACAGGATTAGCAGAGCGAGGTATGTAGGCGGTGCTACAGAGTTCTT
GAAGTGGTGGCCTAACTACGGCTACACTAGAAGGACAGTATTTGGTATCTGCGCTCTGCTGAAGCCAGTT
ACCTTCGGAAAAAGAGTTGGTAGCTCTTGATCCGGCAAACAAACCACCGCTGGTAGCGGTGGTTTTTTTG
TTTGCAAGCAGCAGATTACGCGCAGAAAAAAAGGATCTCAAGAAGATCCTTTGATCTTTTCTACGGGGTC
TGACGCTCAGTGGAACGAAAACTCACGTTAAGGGATTTTGGTCATGAGATTATCAAAAAGGATCTTCACC
TAGATCCTTTTAAATTAAAAATGAAGTTTTAAATCAATCTAAAGTATATATGAGTAAACTTGGTCTGACA
GTTACCAATGCTTAATCAGTGAGGCACCTATCTCAGCGATCTGTCTATTTCGTTCATCCATAGTTGCCTG
ACTCCCCGTCGTGTAGATAACTACGATACGGGAGGGCTTACCATCTGGCCCCAGTGCTGCAATGATACCG
CGAGACCCACGCTCACCGGCTCCAGATTTATCAGCAATAAACCAGCCAGCCGGAAGGGCCGAGCGCAGAA
GTGGTCCTGCAACTTTATCCGCCTCCATCCAGTCTATTAATTGTTGCCGGGAAGCTAGAGTAAGTAGTTC
GCCAGTTAATAGTTTGCGCAACGTTGTTGCCATTGCTACAGGCATCGTGGTGTCACGCTCGTCGTTTGGT
ATGGCTTCATTCAGCTCCGGTTCCCAACGATCAAGGCGAGTTACATGATCCCCCATGTTGTGCAAAAAAG
CGGTTAGCTCCTTCGGTCCTCCGATCGTTGTCAGAAGTAAGTTGGCCGCAGTGTTATCACTCATGGTTAT
GGCAGCACTGCATAATTCTCTTACTGTCATGCCATCCGTAAGATGCTTTTCTGTGACTGGTGAGTACTCA
ACCAAGTCATTCTGAGAATAGTGTATGCGGCGACCGAGTTGCTCTTGCCCGGCGTCAATACGGGATAATA
CCGCGCCACATAGCAGAACTTTAAAAGTGCTCATCATTGGAAAACGTTCTTCGGGGCGAAAACTCTCAAG
GATCTTACCGCTGTTGAGATCCAGTTCGATGTAACCCACTCGTGCACCCAACTGATCTTCAGCATCTTTT
ACTTTCACCAGCGTTTCTGGGTGAGCAAAAACAGGAAGGCAAAATGCCGCAAAAAAGGGAATAAGGGCGA
CACGGAAATGTTGAATACTCATACTCTTCCTTTTTCAATATTATTGAAGCATTTATCAGGGTTATTGTCT
CATGAGCGGATACATATTTGAATGTATTTAGAAAAATAAACAAATAGGGGTTCCGCGCACATTTCCCCGA
AAAGTGCCACCTGACGTCTAAGAAACCATTATTATCATGACATTAACCTATAAAAATAGGCGTATCACGA
GGCCAGCTTTTCAATTCAATTCATCATTTTTTTTTTATTCTTTTTTTTGATTTCGGTTTCTTTGAAATTT
TTTTGATTCGGTAATCTCCGAACAGAAGGAAGAACGAAGGAAGGAGCACAGACTTAGATTGGTATATATA
CGCATATGTAGTGTTGAAGAAACATGAAATTGCCCAGTATTCTTAACCCAACTGCACAGAACAAAAACAT
GCAGGAAACGAAGATAAATCATGTCGAAAGCTACATATAAGGAACGTGCTGCTACTCATCCTAGTCCTGT
TGCTGCCAAGCTATTTAATATCATGCACGAAAAGCAAACAAACTTGTGTGCTTCATTGGATGTTCGTACC
ACCAAGGAATTACTGGAGTTAGTTGAAGCATTAGGTCCCAAAATTTGTTTACTAAAAACACATGTGGATA
TCTTGACTGATTTTTCCATGGAGGGCACAGTTAAGCCGCTAAAGGCATTATCCGCCAAGTACAATTTTTT
ACTCTTCGAAGACAGAAAATTTGCTGACATTGGTAATACAGTCAAATTGCAGTACTCTGCGGGTGTATAC
AGAATAGCAGAATGGGCAGACATTACGAATGCACACGGTGTGGTGGGCCCAGGTATTGTTAGCGGTTTGA
AGCAGGCGGCAGAAGAAGTAACAAAGGAACCTAGAGGCCTTTTGATGTTAGCAGAATTGTCATGCAAGGG
CTCCCTATCTACTGGAGAATATACTAAGGGTACTGTTGACATTGCGAAGAGCGACAAAGATTTTGTTATC
GGCTTTATTGCTCAAAGAGACATGGGTGGAAGAGATGAAGGTTACGATTGGTTGATTATGACACCCGGTG
TGGGTTTAGATGACAAGGGAGACGCATTGGGTCAACAGTATAGAACCGTGGATGATGTGGTCTCTACAGG
ATCTGACATTATTATTGTTGGAAGAGGACTATTTGCAAAGGGAAGGGATGCTAAGGTAGAGGGTGAACGT
TACAGAAAAGCAGGCTGGGAAGCATATTTGAGAAGATGCGGCCAGCAAAACTAAAAAACTGTATTATAAG
TAAATGCATGTATACTAAACTCACAAATTAGAGCTTCAATTTAATTATATCAGTTATTACCCGCCCTTTC
GTCTCGCGCGTTTCGGTGATGACGGTGAAAACCTCTGACACATGCAGCTCCCGGAGACGGTCACAGCTTG
TCTGTAAGCGGATGCCGGGAGCAGACAAGCCCGTCAGGGCGCGTCAGCGGGTGTTGGCGGGTGTCGGGGC
TGGCTTAACTATGCGGCATCAGAGCAGATTGTACTGAGAGTGCACCATATGCGGTGTGAAATACCGCACA
GATGCGTAAGGAGAAAATACCGCATCAGGCGCCATTCGCCATTCAGGCTGCGCAACTGTTGGGAAGGGCG
ATCGGTGCGGGCCTCTTCGCTATTACGCCAGGCGTCGAGAAGTGACATCACCCGAAAAGAAGCTAAGTCT
TTCTCCTAATTCATATTTAATTATTGTACATGGACATATCATACGTAATGCTCAACCTTAAGCTGCTGCG
GAGCTTCCACGAGCACCAGCACCTGAAGCAACTAGACTTATTTGCGCTTGAGTTAGTTCTATACTTGGCA
GTGGAAGTTTGTCATTATGAGTTGGTGGAGGTAAAAATCCAACCTTGTTTAAAAATGCAATATATATACC
AACCTCTTCTGGAGTAACACCTATTCCATTAGACCAATCAACACCTGTCCATGCGGTGTCTTTCTTTAAA
GATGCCACGGCGTTCCTATCGTCTAGTTCCGGAGCTTTGGTACTTTCAGGTAAGTTGTCTAAGACCATGT
GTAGCAAAGGATACAACGCATTTTCTTCATTCCTGTCAATAACAGACGCCTCCAATGATTTCTTCCATTT
AGAATAGCTTTCGATTTCGACATCGTAACCATAATCGTGTAAAGTATACAAGTAGTCTTTGAATAATATT
CTTGGGTGACCCGTTACTTGAGCAACGGCCAATTCATTTTCTTTGGGAGGATTCAAAGACGTAGCAACAA
CAACACGAGCAACATGATCTACTGGAACCATATTCACGGAATTTTCGATATCTGGAATCTTACCTAATTG
GACTGAACCTTTCAAAAATCTCAATAAGAAATCATCTGTGTTTGAAGAACCATTGGCAGAGGCACCTGTT
ACGTAACCTGGTCTGACAATACACCCACGTAGGCCCCTTTCACCTGCACGTCTAATGATGTACTCAGCAG
CCCATTTGGACTGACCATATCCACCAGTGAGCCCGCTTGCAGAGGCTGGAATTCGAGCTCCGGATGCAAG
GGTTCGAATCCCTTAGCTCTCATTATTTTTTGCTTTTTCTCTTGAGGTCACATGATCGCAAAATGGCAAA
TGGCACGTGAAGCTGTCGATATTGGGGAACTGTGGTGGTTGGCAAATGACTAATTAAGTTAGTCAAGGCG
CCATCCTCATGAAAACTGTGTAACATAATAACCGAAGTGTCGAAAAGGTGGCACCTTGTCCAATTGAACA
CGCTCGATGAAAAAAATAAGATATATATAAGGTTAAGTAAAGCGTCTGTTAGAAAGGAAGTTTTTCCTTT
TTCTTGCTCTCTTGTCTTTTCATCTACTATTTCCTTCGTGTAATACAGGGTCGTCAGATACATAGATACA
ATTCTATTACCCCCATCCATACTCTTAATTAACACCATGGCACCACCAAAGAAAAAGAGAAAAGTAGCCA
TGGTCTTCACACTCGAAGATTTCGTTGGGGACTGGCGACAGACAGCCGGCTACAACCTGGACCAAGTCCT
TGAACAGGGAGGTGTGTCCAGTTTGTTTCAGAATCTCGGGGTGTCCGTAACTCCGATCCAAAGGATTGTC
CTGAGCGGTGAAAATGGGCTGAAGATCGACATCCATGTCATCATCCCGTATGAAGGTCTGAGCGGCGACC
AAATGGGCCAGATCGAAAAAATTTTTAAGGTGGTGTACCCTGTGGATGATCATCACTTTAAGGTGATCCT
GCACTATGGCACACTGGTAATCGACGGGGTTACGCCGAACATGATCGACTATTTCGGACGGCCGTATGAA
GGCATCGCCGTGTTCGACGGCAAAAAGATCACTGTAACAGGGACCCTGTGGAACGGCAACAAAATTATCG
ACGAGCGCCTGATCAACCCCGACGGCTCCCTGCTGTTCCGAGTAACCATCAACGGAGTGACCGGCTGGCG
GCTGTGCGAACGCATTCTGGCGGGTGGGGGATCATTGTACAAATAAGGCGCGCCACTTCTAAATAAGCGA
ATTTCTTATGATTTATGATTTTTATTATTAAATAAGTTATAAAAAAAATAAGTGTATACAAATTTTAAAG
TGACTCTTAGGTTTTAAAACGAAAATTCTTATTCTTGAGTAACTCTTTCCTGTAGGTCAGGTTGCTTTCT
CAGGTATAGTATGAGGTCGCTCTTATTGACCACACCTCTACCGGCAGATCCGCTAGGGATAACAGGGTAA
TATAGATCTCTCGAGGCGGCCGC
Features (pLannotate 1.2.2; 14 found; start..end, strand, type, name):
      4..462     -  CDS            LYS2 (fragment): alpha-aminoadipate reductase, required for lysine biosynthesis; S. cerevisiae LYS2; yeast auxotrophic marker
    477..530     -  CDS            lacI (fragment): lac repressor; lacI; The lac repressor binds to the lac operator to inhibit transcription in E. coli. This inhibition can be relieved by adding lactose or isopropyl-β-D-thiogalactopyranoside (IPTG).
    713..1301    -  rep_origin     ori: high-copy-number ColE1/pMB1/pBR322/pUC origin of replication
   1472..2332    -  CDS            AmpR: β-lactamase; bla; confers resistance to ampicillin, carbenicillin, and related antibiotics
   2333..2437    -  promoter       AmpR promoter: bla
   2535..2750    +  promoter       URA3 promoter: S. cerevisiae URA3
   2751..3554    +  CDS            URA3: orotidine-5'-phosphate decarboxylase, required for uracil biosynthesis; S. cerevisiae URA3; yeast auxotrophic marker, counterselectable with 5-fluoroorotic acid (5-FOA)
   3643..3678    +  CDS            rop (fragment): Rop protein, which maintains plasmids at low copy number; rop
   3780..3879    +  misc_feature   bom (fragment): basis of mobility region from pBR322
   3885..3951    -  CDS            lacZα (fragment): LacZα fragment of β-galactosidase; lacZ fragment
   4048..4804    -  CDS            LYS2 (fragment): alpha-aminoadipate reductase, required for lysine biosynthesis; S. cerevisiae LYS2; yeast auxotrophic marker
   4853..5202    +  promoter       MET17 promoter: S. cerevisiae MET17; expression is repressed by methionine; MET15; MET25
   5250..5762    +  CDS            Nluc: NanoLuc® luciferase human codon-optimized
   5807..5994    +  terminator     ADH1 terminator: S. cerevisiae ADH1; transcription terminator for the S. cerevisiae alcohol dehydrogenase 1 (ADH1) gene
