[The description below was written by a language model from this plasmid's Addgene catalogue record and pLannotate feature annotations shown in this document.]
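Description:
pNB330 is a yeast expression plasmid built on the pIS385 "disintegrator" backbone, a chromosomally integrating vector with no yeast replication origin in the annotated features. It is propagated in E. coli through a high-copy ColE1/pUC-type origin and an ampicillin resistance gene (β-lactamase with its own promoter). For yeast work the record lists URA3 and LYS2 as selectable markers. The feature table shows a complete URA3 cassette with its native promoter, which allows selection for uracil prototrophy and counterselection with 5-FOA. It also shows two separate LYS2 fragments rather than a full gene. This layout fits targeting to the LYS2 locus, with the bacterial and URA3 sequences later lost by recombination to leave the payload behind, although the record does not spell out the mechanism. Short lacI, lacZα, rop and bom fragments are remnants of earlier cloning vectors.

The payload is NanoLuc luciferase, derived from the deep-sea shrimp Oplophorus gracilirostris, cloned between retained PacI and AscI sites and carrying an N-terminal nuclear localization signal. The annotation tool matches the coding sequence to a human codon-optimized Nluc, and the NLS itself is not annotated separately. Transcription is driven by the S. cerevisiae MET17 promoter, which is repressed by methionine and so can be controlled through the medium, and is terminated by the ADH1 terminator. The catalogue gives a total size of 6059 bp, slightly more than the 6043 nt sequence record. According to the associated publication, the construct was made for following fast gene expression dynamics in single yeast cells by time-lapse luminescence microscopy, where the NLS would concentrate the signal in the nucleus.
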