Addgene plasmid #60147: pNB330
Purpose: Disintegrator plasmid encoding MET17 promoter driven NanoLuc (Promega) with nuclear localization signal (NLS)
Depositing lab: Nicolas Buchler. Depositing organization: Duke University. Publication: Measuring fast gene dynamics in single cells with time-lapse luminescence microscopy. Mazo-Vargas A, Park H, Aydin M, Buchler NE. Mol Biol Cell. 2014 Sep 17. pii: mbc.E14-07-1187. 10.1091/mbc.E14-07-1187 PubMed 25232010.
Backbone
  Vector backbone: pIS385
  Backbone size w/o insert (bp): 5480
  Total vector size (bp): 6059
  Vector type: Yeast Expression
  Selectable markers: URA3 ; LYS2
Growth in bacteria
  Bacterial resistance: Ampicillin, 100 μg/mL
  Growth temperature: 37°C
  Growth strain: DH5alpha
  Copy number: High Copy
Gene/Insert
  Gene/Insert name: NLuc (alt names: NanoLuc® luciferase; pIS385-MET17pr-NLS-NLuc)
  Species: oplophorus gracilirostris
  Insert size (bp): 579
  Promoter: MET17pr
  Tag / fusion protein: Nuclear localization signal (NLS) (N terminal on insert)
  Cloning method: Restriction Enzyme; 5′ cloning site PacI (not destroyed); 3′ cloning site AscI (not destroyed)
  Sequencing primers: 5′ TCTAGAACTAGTGGATC; 3′ CTGCCGGTAGAGGTGTGGTCAATAAG
Terms and licenses: Academic/Nonprofit Terms; Industry Terms: Not Available to Industry
How to cite: pNB330 was a gift from Nicolas Buchler (Addgene plasmid # 60147 ; http://n2t.net/addgene:60147 ; RRID:Addgene_60147)
