>Addgene plasmid #60147 | pNB330 | addgene partial sequence | sequence record 103791 | ColEterm 5'-agctgataccgctcgccgcagccgaacg-3'
GCAGCGAGTCAGTGAGCGAGGAAGCGGAAGAGCGCCCAATACGCAAACCGCCTCTCCCCGCGCGTTGGCC
GATTCATTAATGCAGGACCCGGGAGATCCTCTCTCTGATCACCGCATCATCCAAGGATAGTTTACCTGAT
CCAACTAAGAACTTGGGCTGGTGCGATTTCGTGGGGTGTATTCACGACATTTTCCAGGACAATGCTGAAG
CCTTCCCAGAGAGAACCTGTGTTGTGGAGACTCCAACACTAAATTCCGACAAGTCCCGTTCTTTCACTTA
TCGCGACATCAACCGCACTTCTAACATAGTTGCCCATTATTTGATTAAAACAGGTATCAAAAGAGGTGAT
GTAGTGATGATCTATTCTTCTAGGGGTGTGGATTTGATGGTATGTGTGATGGGTGTCTTGAAAGCCGGCG
CAACCTTTTCAGTTATCGACCCTGCATATCCCCCAGCCAGACAAACCATTTACTTAGGTGTTGCTAAACC
ACGTGGGTTGATTGTTATTAGAGCTGCTGGACAATTGGATCAACTAGTAGAAGATTACATCAATGATGCT
GGCGGCCGCCTCGAGAGATCTATATTACCCTGTTATCCCTAGCGGATCTGCCGGTAGAGGTGTGGTCAAT
AAGAGCGACCTCATACTATACCTGAGAAAGCAACCTGACCTACAGGAAAGAGTTACTCAAGAATAAGAAT
TTTCGTTTTAAAACCTAAGAGTCACTTTAAAATTTGTATACACTTATTTTTTTTATAACTTATTTAATAA
TAAAAATCATAAATCATAAGAAATTCGCTTATTTAGAAGTGGCGCGCCTTATTTGTACAATGATCCCCCA
CCCGCCAGAATGCGTTCGCACAGCCGCCAGCCGGTCACTCCGTTGATGGTTACTCGGAACAGCAGGGAGC
CGTCGGGGTTGATCAGGCGCTCGTCGATAATTTTGTTGCCGTTCCACAGGGTCCCTGTTACAGTGATCTT
TTTGCCGTCGAACACGGCGATGCCTTCATACGGCCGTCCGAAATAGTCGATCATGTTCGGCGTAACCCCG
TCGATTACCAGTGTGCCATAGTGCAGGATCACCTTAAAGTGATGATCATC
