>Addgene plasmid #60147 | pNB330 | addgene partial sequence | sequence record 103793 | pHybLex_rev 5'-GAGTCACTTTAAAATTTGTATACAC-3'
ACTTATTTAATAATAAAAATCATAAATCATAAGAAATTCGCTTATTTAGAAGTGGCGCGCCTTATTTGTA
CAATGATCCCCCACCCGCCAGAATGCGTTCGCACAGCCGCCAGCCGGTCACTCCGTTGATGGTTACTCGG
AACAGCAGGGAGCCGTCGGGGTTGATCAGGCGCTCGTCGATAATTTTGTTGCCGTTCCACAGGGTCCCTG
TTACAGTGATCTTTTTGCCGTCGAACACGGCGATGCCTTCATACGGCCGTCCGAAATAGTCGATCATGTT
CGGCGTAACCCCGTCGATTACCAGTGTGCCATAGTGCAGGATCACCTTAAAGTGATGATCATCCACAGGG
TACACCACCTTAAAAATTTTTTCGATCTGGCCCATTTGGTCGCCGCTCAGACCTTCATACGGGATGATGA
CATGGATGTCGATCTTCAGCCCATTTTCACCGCTCAGGACAATCCTTTGGATCGGAGTTACGGACACCCC
GAGATTCTGAAACAAACTGGACACACCTCCCTGTTCAAGGACTTGGTCCAGGTTGTAGCCGGCTGTCTGT
CGCCAGTCCCCAACGAAATCTTCGAGTGTGAAGACCATGGCTACTTTTCTCTTTTTCTTTGGTGGTGCCA
TGGTGTTAATTAAGAGTATGGATGGGGGTAATAGAATTGTATCTATGTATCTGACGACCCTGTATTACAC
GAAGGAAATAGTAGATGAAAAGACAAGAGAGCAAGAAAAAGGAAAAACTTCCTTTCTAACAGACGCTTTA
CTTAACCTTATATATATCTTATTTTTTTCATCGAGCGTGTTCAATTGGACAAGGTGCCACCTTTTCGACA
CTTCGGTTATTATGTTACACAGTTTTCATGAGGATGGCGCCTTGACTAACTTAATTAGTCATTTGCCAAC
CACCACAGTTCCCCAATATCGACAGCTTCACGTGCCATTTGCCATTTTGCGATCATGTGACCTCAAGAGA
AAAAGCAAAAAATAATGAGAGCTAAGGGATTCGAACCCTTGCATCCGGAGCTCGAATTCCAGCCTCTGCA
AGCGGGCTCACTGGT
