>Addgene plasmid #60147 | pNB330 | addgene partial sequence | sequence record 104445 | pUC-3 5'-GCCATTCGCCATTCAGGCTGCGCAACTGTT-3'
GGCGATCGGTGCGGGCCTCTTCGCTATTACGCCAGGCGTCGAGAAGTGACATCACCCGAAAAGAAGCTAA
GTCTTTCTCCTAATTCATATTTAATTATTGTACATGGACATATCATACGTAATGCTCAACCTTAAGCTGC
TGCGGAGCTTCCACGAGCACCAGCACCTGAAGCAACTAGACTTATTTGCGCTTGAGTTAGTTCTATACTT
GGCAGTGGAAGTTTGTCATTATGAGTTGGTGGAGGTAAAAATCCAACCTTGTTTAAAAATGCAATATATA
TACCAACCTCTTCTGGAGTAACACCTATTCCATTAGACCAATCAACACCTGTCCATGCGGTGTCTTTCTT
TAAAGATGCCACGGCGTTCCTATCGTCTAGTTCCGGAGCTTTGGTACTTTCAGGTAAGTTGTCTAAGACC
ATGTGTAGCAAAGGATACAACGCATTTTCTTCATTCCTGTCAATAACAGACGCCTCCAATGATTTCTTCC
ATTTAGAATAGCTTTCGATTTCGACATCGTAACCATAATCGTGTAAAGTATACAAGTAGTCTTTGAATAA
TATTCTTGGGTGACCCGTTACTTGAGCAACGGCCAATTCATTTTCTTTGGGAGGATTCAAAGACGTAGCA
ACAACAACACGAGCAACATGATCTACTGGAACCATATTCACGGAATTTTCGATATCTGGAATCTTACCTA
ATTGGACTGAACCTTTCAAAAATCTCAATAAGAAATCATCTGTGTTTGAAGAACCATTGGCAGAGGCACC
TGTTACGTAACCTGGTCTGACAATACACCCACGTAGGCCCCTTTCACCTGCACGTCTAATGATGTACTCA
GCAGCCCATTTGGACTGACCATATCCACCAGTGAGCCCGCTTGCAGAGGCTGGAATTCGAGCTCCGGATG
CAAGGGTTCGAATCCCTTAGCTCTCATTATTTTTTGCTTTTTCTCTTGAGGTCACATGATCGCAAAATGG
CAAATGGCACGTGAAGCTGTCGATATTGGGGAACTGTGGTGGTTGGCAAATGACTAATTAAGTTAGTCAA
GGCGCCATCCTCATGAAAACTGTGTAACATAATAACCGAAGTGTCGAAAAGGTGGCACCTTGTCCAATTG
AACACGCTCGATGAAAAA
